Addgene plasmid #185932: pMRE-Himar-143
Purpose: Himar transposon delivery plasmid that delivers a yellow fluorescent sYFP2 protein gene
Depositing lab: Mitja Remus-Emsermann. Depositing organization: Freie Universitaet Berlin. Publication: Chromatic Bacteria v.2-A Himar1 Transposon-Based Delivery Vector to Extend the Host Range of a Toolbox to Fluorescently Tag Bacteria. Stocks C, Schlechter R, Remus-Emsermann M. Bacteria 2022, 1(1), 56-65 10.3390/bacteria1010006.
Backbone
  Vector backbone: Unspecified
  Vector type: Bacterial Expression
Growth in bacteria
  Bacterial resistance: Chloramphenicol and Gentamicin, 25 & 10 μg/mL
  Growth temperature: 37°C
  Growth strain: S17-1
  Copy number: High Copy
Gene/Insert
  Gene/Insert name: sYFP2
  Species: Synthetic
  Cloning method: Gibson Cloning
Terms and licenses: Academic/Nonprofit Terms; Industry Terms: Not Available to Industry
Depositor comments: Please visit https://www.biorxiv.org/content/10.1101/2021.03.26.437257v1 for bioRxiv preprint.
How to cite: pMRE-Himar-143 was a gift from Mitja Remus-Emsermann (Addgene plasmid # 185932 ; http://n2t.net/addgene:185932 ; RRID:Addgene_185932)
