[The description below was written by a language model from this plasmid's Addgene catalogue record and pLannotate feature annotations shown in this document.]
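Description:
pMRE-Himar-143 is a bacterial transposon delivery plasmid from the "Chromatic Bacteria v.2" toolbox, designed to insert a yellow fluorescent protein gene (sYFP2) into bacterial chromosomes by Himar1 (mariner-family) transposition. The backbone is not specified in the record, but the 6,261-nt sequence annotation shows an R6K γ origin, which replicates only where the R6K pi initiator protein is supplied. It also shows an incP (RP4-type) oriT that allows conjugal mobilisation from a donor such as the listed S17-1 strain. Together these suggest a suicide-vector design: the plasmid transfers by conjugation, cannot persist in recipients lacking pi, and antibiotic-resistant, fluorescent clones should therefore arise from transposition events. The catalogue lists it as high copy, with selection on chloramphenicol and gentamicin.

The annotated payload region contains a gentamicin acetyltransferase gene (aacC1) downstream of a class 1 integron Pc promoter. This is followed by the sYFP2 coding sequence with a lambda t0 terminator, then a chloramphenicol acetyltransferase gene with a partial cat promoter and an rrnB T1 terminator. The promoter driving sYFP2 is not annotated. Neither the Himar1 transposase gene nor the transposon inverted repeats are explicitly called, so the exact boundaries of the mobile element, and which marker travels with it, cannot be read from the table. A lac promoter/operator with CAP site lies near the end of the record, upstream of an unannotated stretch, but what it drives is not stated. Short fragments matching β-lactamase, Tn5 and Bacteroides transposases, M13 ori, lacZα and a pBluescript MCS look like remnants of earlier constructs rather than functional parts. The plasmid is used to fluorescently tag a broad range of bacteria for tracking or for distinguishing strains in mixed communities.
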