Features (pLannotate 1.2.2; 20 found; start..end, strand, type, name):
     36..52      +  promoter       AmpR promoter (fragment): bla
     53..274     +  CDS            AmpR (fragment): β-lactamase; bla; confers resistance to ampicillin, carbenicillin, and related antibiotics
    379..523     +  rep_origin     M13 ori (fragment): M13 bacteriophage origin of replication; arrow indicates direction of (+) strand synthesis
    588..976     +  rep_origin     R6K γ ori: γ replication origin from E. coli plasmid R6K; requires the R6K initiator protein pi for replication
   1087..1127    +  misc_feature   MCS (fragment): pBluescript multiple cloning site
   1129..1374    -  CDS            TRA4_BACFG (fragment): Protein inferred from homology: Swiss-Prot protein existence level 3. Required for the transposition of the insertion element. From Bacteroides fragilis.
   1478..1506    +  promoter       Pc promoter: intI1 (promoter lies within the coding sequence); class 1 integron promoter
   1695..2228    +  CDS            GmR: gentamycin acetyltransferase; aacC1; confers resistance to gentamycin
   2236..2553    +  CDS            tnpA (fragment): TN5P_ECOLX - Also known as tnp. Experimental evidence at protein level: Swiss-Prot protein existence level 1. Mediates transposition of transposon Tn5 by a 'cut and paste' mechanism. First, the monomeric transposase binds the 19 bp inverted DNA repeats flanking the transposon. Then, dimerization of the DNA- bound transposase creates a synaptic DNA complex. After nicking of the first DNA strand, excision of the transposon proceeds through a series of intermediates. The transposase then mediates the insertion of the transposon at a new site by strand transfer. The activity of the wild- type tran
   2590..3306    +  CDS            SYFP2: SYFP2 is a basic (constitutively fluorescent) yellow fluorescent protein published in 2006, derived from Aequorea victoria. It is reported to be a very rapidly-maturing monomer with moderate acid sensitivity.
   3327..3421    +  terminator     lambda t0 terminator: transcription terminator from phage lambda
   3436..3464    +  promoter       cat promoter (fragment): promoter of the E. coli cat gene encoding chloramphenicol acetyltransferase
   3465..4121    +  CDS            cat: CAT_ECOLX - Experimental evidence at protein level: Swiss-Prot protein existence level 1. This enzyme is an effector of chloramphenicol resistance in bacteria. From Escherichia coli. This protein is used as a marker in many commonly used cloning vectors, such as pACYC184.
   4189..4275    +  terminator     rrnB T1 terminator: Escherichia coli rrnB; transcription terminator T1 from the E. coli rrnB gene
   4419..4619    +  CDS            bla(M) (fragment): β-lactamase lacking the signal sequence; bla(M); allows cytosolic expression of β-lactamase
   4620..4686    -  CDS            lacZα (fragment): LacZα fragment of β-galactosidase; lacZ fragment
   4770..4878    -  oriT           oriT: incP origin of transfer
   5025..5046    +  protein_bind   CAP binding site: CAP binding activates transcription in the presence of cAMP. E. coli catabolite activator protein
   5061..5091    +  promoter       lac promoter: promoter for the E. coli lac operon
   5099..5115    +  protein_bind   lac operator: The lac repressor binds to the lac operator to inhibit transcription in E. coli. This inhibition can be relieved by adding lactose or isopropyl-β-D-thiogalactopyranoside (IPTG). lac repressor encoded by lacI
>Addgene plasmid #185932 | pMRE-Himar-143 | addgene full sequence | sequence record 378609 | Addgene NGS Result
CTAGATGCATGCTCGAGCGGCCGCCAGTGTGATGGATTGAAAAAGGAAGAGTATGAGTATTCAACATTTC
CGTGTCGCCCTTATTCCCTTTTTTGCGGCATTTTGCCTTCCTGTTTTTGCTCACCCAGAAACGCTGGTGA
AAGTAAAAGATGCTGAAGATCAGTTGGGTGCACGAGTGGGTTACATCGAACTGGATCTCAACAGCGGTAA
GATCCTTGAGAGTTTTCGCCCCGAAGAACGTTTTCCAATGATGAGCACTTTTAAAGTTCTGCTAACAGGT
TGGCTGATAAGTCCCCGGTCTGACACATAGATGGCGTCGCTAGTATTAAATGCATATTATTTTTATATAG
TACCAACCTTCAAATGATTCCCAGATCTCAAACTGGAACAACACTCAACCCTATCTCGGTCTATTCTTTT
GATTTATAAGGGATTTTGCCGATTTCGGCCTATTGGTTAAAAAATGAGCTGATTTAACAAAAATTTAACG
CGAATTTTAACAAAATATTAACGCTTACAATTTAGGTGGCACTTTTCGGGGAAATGTGCGCGGAACCAGA
TCCGGCCACGATGCGTCCGGCGTAGAGGATCTGAAGATCAGCAGTTCAACCTGTTGATAGTACGTACTAA
GCTCTCATGTTTCACGTACTAAGCTCTCATGTTTAACGTACTAAGCTCTCATGTTTAACGAACTAAACCC
TCATGGCTAACGTACTAAGCTCTCATGGCTAACGTACTAAGCTCTCATGTTTCACGTACTAAGCTCTCAT
GTTTGAACAATAAAATTAATATAAATCAGCAACTTAAATAGCCTCTAAGGTTTTAAGTTTTATAAGAAAA
AAAAGAATATATAAGGCTTTTAAAGCTTTTAAGGTTTAACGGTTGTGGACAACAAGCCAGGGATGTAACG
CACTGAGAAGCCCTTAGAGCCTCTCAAAGCAATTTTGAGTGACACAGGAACACTTAACGGCTGACATGGG
AATTCTTGAAGACGAAAGGGCCTCGTGATACGCCTATTTTTATAGGTTAATGTCATGATAATAATGGTTT
CTTAGACGTCAGGTGGCACTTTTCGGGGTTAATTAAGGGCTGCAGGAATTCGATATCAAGCTTATCGATA
CCGTCGAAATTCTGATTAATAATTTGTTTAAATTTTTCGTTTGGCGTGAGGTATCCAAGTCTTTTACGAG
GTCGATTATTGAGTTTATTTTCAATCCACTTAATCTGTTTGTTGGTTACTTCACTAAAGTCCTTACCCTT
TGGGATATACTGCCTGATAAGCCCGTTGGTGTTTTCATTGGCACCACGTTCCCATGAGTGGTATGGTTTG
CAAAAATAGAATTTTATTTCCAATTTTTGCGCAATTTCCTCGTGCTCTAGAATATAAACTGCCAGGAATT
GGGGATCGGATTCGAGCTTTAGTACCTAGATTTAGATGTCTAAAAAGCGGGGTACCGAGGACGCGTCAAT
TCTCGAATTGACATAAGCCTGTTCGGTTCGTAAACTGTAATGCAAGTAGCGTATGCGCTCACGCAACTGG
TCCAGAACCTTGACCGAACGCAGCGGTGGTAACGGCGCAGTGGCGGTTTTCATGGCTTGTTATGACTGTT
TTTTTGTACAGTCTATGCCTCGGGCATCCAAGCAGCAAGCGCGTTACGCCGTGGGTCGATGTTTGATGTT
ATGGAGCAGCAACGATGTTACGCAGCAGCAACGATGTTACGCAGCAGGGCAGTCGCCCTAAAACAAAGTT
AGGTGGCTCAAGTATGGGCATCATTCGCACATGTAGGCTCGGCCCTGACCAAGTCAAATCCATGCGGGCT
GCTCTTGATCTTTTCGGTCGTGAGTTCGGAGACGTAGCCACCTACTCCCAACATCAGCCGGACTCCGATT
ACCTCGGGAACTTGCTCCGTAGTAAGACATTCATCGCGCTTGCTGCCTTCGACCAAGAAGCGGTTGTTGG
CGCTCTCGCGGCTTACGTTCTGCCCAAGTTTGAGCAGCCGCGTAGTGAGATCTATATCTATGATCTCGCA
GTCTCCGGCGAGCACCGGAGGCAGGGCATTGCCACCGCGCTCATCAATCTCCTCAAGCATGAGGCCAACG
CGCTTGGTGCTTATGTGATCTACGTGCAAGCAGATTACGGTGACGATCCCGCAGTGGCTCTCTATACAAA
GTTGGGCATACGGGAAGAAGTGATGCACTTTGATATCGACCCAAGTACCGCCACCTAAAGCTCGCACGCT
GCCGCAAGCACTCAGGGCGCAAGGGCTGCTAAAGGAAGCGGAACACGTAGAAAGCCAGTCCGCAGAAACG
GTGCTGACCCCGGATGAATGTCAGCTACTGGGCTATCTGGACAAGGGAAAACGCAAGCGCAAAGAGAAAG
CAGGTAGCTTGCAGTGGGCTTACATGGCGATAGCTAGACTGGGCGGTTTTATGGACAGCAAGCGAACCGG
AATTGCCAGCTGGGGCGCCCTCTGGTAAGGTTGGGAAGCCCTGCAAAGTAAACTGGATGGCTTTCTTGCC
GCCAAGGATCTGATGGCGCAGGGGATCAAGATCTGATCAAGAGACAGGATACTAGTGGAGGAAGAAAAAA
TGGTGAGCAAGGGCGAGGAGCTGTTCACCGGGGTGGTGCCCATCCTGGTCGAGCTGGACGGCGACGTAAA
CGGCCACAAGTTCAGCGTGTCCGGCGAGGGCGAGGGCGATGCCACCTACGGCAAGCTGACCCTGAAGCTG
ATCTGCACCACCGGCAAGCTGCCCGTGCCCTGGCCCACCCTCGTGACCACCCTGGGCTACGGCGTGCAGT
GCTTCGCCCGCTACCCCGACCACATGAAGCAGCACGACTTCTTCAAGTCCGCCATGCCCGAAGGCTACGT
CCAGGAGCGCACCATCTTCTTCAAGGACGACGGCAACTACAAGACCCGCGCCGAGGTGAAGTTCGAGGGC
GACACCCTGGTGAACCGCATCGAGCTGAAGGGCATCGACTTCAAGGAGGACGGCAACATCCTGGGGCACA
AGCTGGAGTACAACTACAACAGCCACAACGTCTATATCACCGCCGACAAGCAGAAGAACGGCATCAAGGC
CAACTTCAAGATCCGCCACAACATCGAGGACGGCGGCGTGCAGCTCGCCGACCACTACCAGCAGAACACC
CCCATCGGCGACGGCCCCGTGCTGCTGCCCGACAACCACTACCTGAGCTACCAGTCCAAGCTGAGCAAAG
ACCCCAACGAGAAGCGCGATCACATGGTCCTGCTGGAGTTCGTGACCGCCGCCGGGATCACTCTCGGCAT
GGACGAGCTGTACAAGTAAGTAATTAGCTGAGCTTGGACTCCTGTTGATAGATCCAGTAATGACCTCAGA
ACTCCATCTGGATTTGTTCAGAACGCTCGGTTGCCGCCGGGCGTTTTTTATTGGTGAGAATCCAAGCTAG
CTTGGCGAGATTTTCAGGAGCTAAGGAAGCTAAAATGGAGAAAAAAATCACTGGATATACCACCGTTGAT
ATATCCCAATGGCATCGTAAAGAACATTTTGAGGCATTTCAGTCAGTTGCTCAATGTACCTATAACCAGA
CCGTTCAGCTGGATATTACGGCCTTTTTAAAGACCGTAAAGAAAAATAAGCACAAGTTTTATCCGGCCTT
TATTCACATTCTTGCCCGCCTGATGAATGCTCATCCGGAATTTCGTATGGCAATGAAAGACGGTGAGCTG
GTGATATGGGATAGTGTTCACCCTTGTTACACCGTTTTCCATGAGCAAACTGAAACGTTTTCATCGCTCT
GGAGTGAATACCACGACGATTTCCGGCAGTTTCTACACATATATTCGCAAGATGTGGCGTGTTACGGTGA
AAACCTGGCCTATTTCCCTAAAGGGTTTATTGAGAATATGTTTTTCGTCTCAGCCAATCCCTGGGTGAGT
TTCACCAGTTTTGATTTAAACGTGGCCAATATGGACAACTTCTTCGCCCCCGTTTTCACCATGGGCAAAT
ATTATACGCAAGGCGACAAGGTGCTGATGCCGCTGGCGATTCAGGTTCATCATGCCGTTTGTGATGGCTT
CCATGTCGGCAGAATGCTTAATGAATTACAACAGTACTGCGATGAGTGGCAGGGCGGGGCGTAATTTTTT
TAAGGCAGTTATTGGTGCCCTTAAACGCCTGGGGTAATGACTCTCTAGCTTGAGGCATCAAATAAAACGA
AAGGCTCAGTCGAAAGACTGGGCCTTTCGTTTTATCTGTTGTTTGTCGGTGAACGCTCTCCTGAGTAGGA
CAAATCCGCCGCTAGGAGCTTGCGGCCGCCAGCCCGGGCAATTCGAGGGGTATCGCTCTTGAAGGGAACT
ATGTTGAATAATAAAAACGAATTTTCACAAAAAAATGTGTTTTTCTTTGTTAGACCGGGGACTTATCAGC
CAACCTGTTATGTGGCGCGGTATTATCCCGTATTGACGCCGGGCAAGAGCAACTCGGTCGCCGCATACAC
TATTCTCAGAATGACTTGGTTGAGTACTCACCAGTCACAGAAAAGCATCTTACGGATGGCATGACAGTAA
GAGAATTATGCAGTGCTGCCATAACCATGAGTGATAACACTGCGGCCAACTTACTTCTGACAACGATCGA
GGCGATTAAGTTGGGTAACGCCAGGGTTTTCCCAGTCACGACGTTGTAAAACGACGGCCAGTGAATTAAT
TCTTGAAGACGAAAGGGCCTCGTGATACGCCTATTTTTATAGGTTAATGTCATGATAATAATGGTTTCTT
AGAGCTTATCGGCCAGCCTCGCAGAGCAGGATTCCCGTTGAGCACCGCCAGGTGCGAATAAGGGACAGTG
AAGAAGGAACACCCGCTCGCGGGTGGGCCTACTTCACCTATCCTGCCCGGCTGACGCCGTTGGATACACC
AAGGAAAGTCTACACGAACCCTTTGGCAAAATCCTGTATATCGTGCGAAAAAGGATGGATATACCGAAAA
AATCGCTATAATGACCCCGAAGCAGGGTTATGCAGCGGGTGAGCGCAACGCAATTAATGTGAGTTAGCTC
ACTCATTAGGCACCCCAGGCTTTACACTTTATGCTTCCGGCTCGTATGTTGTGTGGAATTGTGAGCGGAT
AACAATTTCACACAGGAAACACATATGGAAAAAAAGGAATTTCGTGTTTTGATAAAATACTGTTTTCTGA
AGGGAAAAAATACAGTGGAAGCAAAAACTTGGCTTGATAATGAGTTTCCGGACTCTGCCCCAGGGAAATC
AACAATAATTGATTGGTATGCAAAATTCAAGCGTGGTGAAATGAGCACGGAGGACGGTGAACGCAGTGGA
CGCCCGAAAGAGGTGGTTACCGACGAAAACATCAAAAAAATCCACAAAATGATTTTGAATGACCGTAAAA
TGAAGTTGATCGAGATAGCAGAGGCCTTAAAGATATCAAAGGAACGTGTTGGTCATATCATTCATCAATA
TTTGGATATGCGGAAGCTCTGTGCAAAATGGGTGCCGCGCGAGCTCACATTTGACCAAAAACAACAACGT
GTTGATGATTCTGAGCGGTGTTTGCAGCTGTTAACTCGTAATACACCCGAGTTTTTCCGTCGATATGTGA
CAATGGATGAAACATGGCTCCATCACTACACTCCTGAGTCCAATCGACAGTCGGCTGAGTGGACAGCGAC
CGGTGAACCGTCTCCGAAGCGTGGAAAGACTCAAAAGTCCGCTGGCAAAGTAATGGCCTCTGTTTTTTGG
GATGCGCATGGAATAATTTTTATCGATTATCTTGAGAAGGGAAAAACCATCAACAGTGACTATTATATGG
CGTTATTGGAGCGTTTGAAGGTCGAAATCGCGGCAAAACGGCCCCACATGAAGAAGAAAAAAGTGTTGTT
CCACCAAGACAACGCACCGTGCCACAAGTCATTGAGAACGATGGCAAAAATTCATGAATTGGGCTTCGAA
TTGCTTCCCCACCCGCCGTATTCTCCAGATCTGGCCCCCAGCGACTTTTTCTTGTTCTCAGACCTCAAAA
GGATGCTCGCAGGGAAAAAATTTGGCTGCAATGAAGAGGTGATCGCCGAAACTGAGGCCTATTTTGAGGC
AAAACCGAAGGAGTACTACCAAAATGGTATCAAAAAATTGGAAGGTCGTTATAATCGTTGTATCGCTCTT
GAAGGGAACTATGTTGAATAATAAAAACGAATTTTCACAAAAAAATGTGTTTTTCTTTGTTAGACCGGAT
CTGCAGAATTCCAGCACACTGGCGGCCGTTA
